>Addgene plasmid #119660 | pC0.073 | addgene full sequence | sequence record 237369 | Addgene NGS Result
GTGGCTCTTCAGTGGACGAAAGGGCCTCGTGATACGCCTATTTTTATAGGTTAATGTCATGATAATAATG
GTTTCTTAGACGTCAGGTGGCACTTTTCGGGGAAATGTGCGCGGAACCCCTATTTGTTTATTTTTCTAAA
TACATTCAAATATGTATCCGCTCATGAGACAATAACCCTGATAAATGCTTCAATAATATTGAAAAAGGAA
GAGTATGCGCTCACGCAACTGGTCCAGAACCTTGACCGAACGCAGCGGTGGTAACGGCGCAGTGGCGGTT
TTCATGGCTTGTTATGACTGTTTTTTTTTGGGGTACAGTCTATGCCTCGGGCATCCAAGCAGCAAGCGCG
TTACGCCGTGGGTCGATGTTTGATGTTATGGAGCAGCAACGATGTTACGCAGCAGGGCAGTCGCCCTAAA
ACAAAGTTAAACATCATGAGGGAAGCGGTGATCGCCGAAGTATCGACTCAACTATCAGAGGTAGTTGGCG
TCATCGAGCGCCATCTCGAACCGACGTTGCTGGCCGTACATTTGTACGGCTCCGCAGTGGATGGCGGCCT
GAAGCCACACAGCGATATTGATTTGCTGGTTACGGTGACCGTAAGGCTTGATGAAACAACGCGGCGAGCT
TTGATCAACGACCTTTTGGAAACTTCGGCTTCCCCTGGAGAGAGCGAGATTCTCCGCGCTGTAGAAGTCA
CCATTGTTGTGCACGACGACATCATTCCGTGGCGTTATCCAGCTAAGCGCGAACTGCAATTTGGAGAATG
GCAGCGCAATGACATTCTTGCAGGTATCTTCGAGCCAGCCACGATCGACATTGATCTGGCTATCTTGCTG
ACAAAAGCAAGAGAACATAGCGTTGCCTTGGTAGGTCCAGCGGCGGAGGAACTCTTTGATCCGGTTCCTG
AACAGGATCTATTTGAGGCGCTAAATGAAACCTTAACGCTATGGAACTCGCCGCCCGACTGGGCTGGCGA
TGAGCGAAATGTAGTGCTTACGTTGTCCCGCATTTGGTACAGCGCAGTAACCGGCAAAATCGCGCCGAAG
GATGTCGCTGCCGACTGGGCAATGGAGCGCCTGCCGGCCCAGTATCAGCCCGTCATACTTGAAGCTAGAC
AGGCTTATCTTGGACAAGAAGAAGATCGCTTGGCCTCGCGCGCAGATCAGTTGGAAGAATTTGTCCATTA
CGTAAAAGGCGAGATCACCAAGGTAGTCGGCAAATAACTGTCAGACCAAGTTTACTCATATATACTTTAG
ATTGATTTAAAACTTCATTTTTAATTTAAAAGGATCTAGGTGAAGATCCTTTTTGATAATCTCATGACCA
AAATCCCTTAACGTGAGTTTTCGTTCCACTGAGCGTCAGACCCCGTAGAAAAGATCAAAGGATCTTCTTG
AGATCCTTTTTTTCTGCGCGTAATCTGCTGCTTGCAAACAAAAAAACCACCGCTACCAGCGGTGGTTTGT
TTGCCGGATCAAGAGCTACCAACTCTTTTTCCGAAGGTAACTGGCTTCAGCAGAGCGCAGATACCAAATA
CTGTTCTTCTAGTGTAGCCGTAGTTAGGCCACCACTTCAAGAACTCTGTAGCACCGCCTACATACCTCGC
TCTGCTAATCCTGTTACCAGTGGCTGCTGCCAGTGGCGATAAGTCGTGTCTTACCGGGTTGGACTCAAGA
CGATAGTTACCGGATAAGGCGCAGCGGTCGGGCTGAACGGGGGGTTCGTGCACACAGCCCAGCTTGGAGC
GAACGACCTACACCGAACTGAGATACCTACAGCGTGAGCTATGAGAAAGCGCCACGCTTCCCGAAGGGAG
AAAGGCGGACAGGTATCCGGTAAGCGGCAGGGTCGGAACAGGAGAGCGCACGAGGGAGCTTCCAGGGGGA
AACGCCTGGTATCTTTATAGTCCTGTCGGGTTTCGCCACCTCTGACTTGAGCGTCGATTTTTGTGATGCT
CGTCAGGGGGGCGGAGCCTATGGAAAAACGCCAGCAACGCGGCCTTTTTACGGTTCCTGGCCTTTTGCTG
GCCTTTTGCTCACATGTTCTTTCCTGCGTTATCCCCTGATTCTGTGGATAACCGTATTACCGCCTTTGAG
TGAGCTGATACCGCTCGCCGCAGCCGAACGACCGAGCGCAGCGAGTCAGTGAGCGAGGAAGCGGAAGAGC
GCCCAATACGCAAACCGCCTCTCCCCGCGCGTTGGCCGATTCATTAATCACTCTGTGGTCTCAGCTTTAA
CGTAAAAACCCGCTTCGGCGGGTTTTTTTATGCGCTTGAGACCACGAA
Features (pLannotate 1.2.2; 6 found; start..end, strand, type, name):
    110..214     +  promoter       AmpR promoter: bla
    205..285     -  CDS            int (fragment): INT2_ECOLX - Protein inferred from homology: Swiss-Prot protein existence level 3. Putative integrase believed to be involved in the insertion of antibiotic resistance genes into plasmids and transposons. From Escherichia coli.
    373..429     +  CDS            GmR (fragment): gentamycin acetyltransferase; aacC1; confers resistance to gentamycin
    436..1224    +  CDS            aadA: S3AD_ECOLX - Experimental evidence at protein level: Swiss-Prot protein existence level 1. Mediates bacterial resistance to the antibiotics streptomycin and spectinomycin. From Escherichia coli.
   1398..1986    +  rep_origin     ori: high-copy-number ColE1/pMB1/pBR322/pUC origin of replication
   2169..2218    +  CDS            lacI (fragment): lac repressor; lacI; The lac repressor binds to the lac operator to inhibit transcription in E. coli. This inhibition can be relieved by adding lactose or isopropyl-β-D-thiogalactopyranoside (IPTG).
