[The description below was written by a language model from this plasmid's Addgene catalogue record and pLannotate feature annotations shown in this document.]
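Description:
pC0.073 is a Level 0 part plasmid from the CyanoGate modular cloning suite, a Golden Gate toolkit that extends the plant MoClo syntax to the engineering of cyanobacteria. It is built on the pICH41276 acceptor backbone (about 2.2 kb) and carries a very short insert of 35 bp, ECK120010869, which is a transcriptional terminator taken from the E. coli rplJL-rpoBC / rplKAJL-rpoBC / rpoBC gene cluster. The part was introduced through BpiI sites that were destroyed during cloning, as is typical of Level 0 MoClo assembly, where the type IIS sites used for entry are lost. The sequenced plasmid is 2,288 nt in total.

The feature table annotates only the backbone. A high-copy ColE1/pUC-type origin provides replication in E. coli, and an aadA gene, which confers spectinomycin and streptomycin resistance, provides selection and matches the catalogued spectinomycin marker. An AmpR (bla) promoter lies upstream of aadA. Between them are short fragments of an integrase gene and a gentamicin acetyltransferase gene, most plausibly remnants of the resistance cassette's origin rather than functional genes. A small lacI fragment is also detected near the cloning region. The terminator itself was not picked up by the automated annotation, which is unsurprising given its size, so its exact position is not given by the record.

As a standardised terminator module, the plasmid has no expression function of its own. It serves as a donor part, to be combined with promoter, coding sequence and other Level 0 modules into higher-level transcriptional units for synthetic biology work in cyanobacteria.
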