Addgene plasmid #119660: pC0.073
Purpose: Level 0 part. Terminator from rplJL-rpoBC,rplKAJL-rpoBC,rpoBC gene cluster from E. coli.
Depositing lab: Alistair McCormick. Depositing organization: University of Edinburgh. Publication: CyanoGate: A Modular Cloning Suite for Engineering Cyanobacteria Based on the Plant MoClo Syntax. Vasudevan R, Gale GAR, Schiavon AA, Puzorjov A, Malin J, Gillespie MD, Vavitsas K, Zulkower V, Wang B, Howe CJ, Lea-Smith DJ, McCormick AJ. Plant Physiol. 2019 May;180(1):39-55. doi: 10.1104/pp.18.01401. Epub 2019 Feb 28. PubMed 30819783.
Backbone
  Vector backbone: pICH41276
  Backbone size w/o insert (bp): 2247
  Vector type: Synthetic Biology
Growth in bacteria
  Bacterial resistance: Spectinomycin, 50 μg/mL
  Growth temperature: 37°C
  Growth strain: DH5alpha
  Copy number: High Copy
Gene/Insert
  Gene/Insert name: ECK120010869
  Insert size (bp): 35
  Cloning method: Restriction Enzyme; 5′ cloning site BpiI (destroyed during cloning); 3′ cloning site BpiI (destroyed during cloning)
  Sequencing primers: 5′ ttgagtgagctgataccgct; 3′ GTCTCATGAGCGGATACATATTTGAATG
Terms and licenses: Academic/Nonprofit Terms; Industry Terms: Not Available to Industry
Depositor comments: Please visit https://www.biorxiv.org/content/10.1101/426700v1 for bioRxiv preprint.
How to cite: pC0.073 was a gift from Alistair McCormick (Addgene plasmid # 119660 ; http://n2t.net/addgene:119660 ; RRID:Addgene_119660)
