>Addgene plasmid #119660 | pC0.073 | depositor partial sequence | sequence record 226212 | insert
TAACGTAAAAACCCGCTTCGGCGGGTTTTTTTATG
